>Addgene plasmid #160820 | pXW101Plux2-33Ptet2-gfp | addgene full sequence | sequence record 317676 | Addgene NGS Result
TTAATTAAAGCGGATAACAATTTCACACAGGAGGCCGCCTAGGCCGCGGCCGCGCGAATTCGCGGCCGCT
TCTAGAGTTTACAGCTAGCTCAGTCCTAGGTATTATGCTAGCTACTAGAGATTAAAGAGGAGAAATACTA
GATGAAAAACATAAATGCCGACGACACATACAGAATAATTAATAAAATTAAAGCTTGTAGAAGCAATAAT
GATATTAATCAATGCTTATCTGATATGACTAAAATGGTACATTGTGAATATTATTTACTCGCGATCATTT
ATCCTCATTCTATGGTTAAATCTGATATTTCAATCCTAGATAATTACCCTAAAAAATGGAGGCAATATTA
TGATGACGCTAATTTAATAAAATATGATCCTATAGTAGATTATTCTAACTCCAATCATTCACCAATTAAT
TGGAATATATTTGAAAACAATGCTGTAAATAAAAAATCTCCAAATGTAATTAAAGAAGCGAAAACATCAG
GTCTTATCACTGGGTTTAGTTTCCCTATTCATACGGCTAACAATGGCTTCGGAATGCTTAGTTTTGCACA
TTCAGAAAAAGACAACTATATAGATAGTTTATTTTTACATGCGTGTATGAACATACCATTAATTGTTCCT
TCTCTAGTTGATAATTATCGAAAAATAAATATAGCAAATAATAAATCAAACAACGATTTAACCAAAAGAG
AAAAAGAATGTTTAGCGTGGGCATGCGAAGGAAAAAGCTCTTGGGATATTTCAAAAATATTAGGTTGCAG
TGAGCGTACTGTCACTTTCCATTTAACCAATGCGCAAATGAAACTCAATACAACAAACCGCTGCCAAAGT
ATTTCTAAAGCAATTTTAACAGGAGCAATTGATTGCCCATACTTTAAAAATTAATAACACTGATAGTGCT
AGTGTAGATCACTACTAGAGCCAGGCATCAAATAAAACGAAAGGCTCAGTCGAAAGACTGGGCCTTTCGT
TTTATCTGTTGTTTGTCGGTGAACGCTCTCTACTAGAGTCACACTGGCTCACCTTCGGGTGGGCCTTTCT
GCGTTTATATACTAGAGACCTGTAGGATCGTACAGGTTTACGCAAGAAAATGGTTTGTTACTTTCGAATA
AATACTAGAGTCACACAGGACTACCATATGTCCAGATTAGATAAAAGTAAAGTGATTAACAGCGCATTAG
AGCTGCTTAATGAGGTCGGAATCGAAGGTTTAACAACCCGTAAACTCGCCCAGAAGCTAGGTGTAGAGCA
GCCTACATTGTATTGGCATGTAAAAAATAAGCGGGCTTTGCTCGACGCCTTAGCCATTGAGATGTTAGAT
AGGCACCATACTCACTTTTGCCCTTTAGAAGGGGAAAGCTGGCAAGATTTTTTACGTAATAACGCTAAAA
GTTTTAGATGTGCTTTACTAAGTCATCGCGATGGAGCAAAAGTACATTTAGGTACACGGCCTACAGAAAA
ACAGTATGAAACTCTCGAAAATCAATTAGCCTTTTTATGCCAACAAGGTTTTTCACTAGAGAATGCATTA
TATGCACTCAGCGCTGTGGGGCATTTTACTTTAGGTTGCGTATTGGAAGATCAAGAGCATCAAGTCGCTA
AAGAAGAAAGGGAAACACCTACTACTGATAGTATGCCGCCATTATTACGACAAGCTATCGAATTATTTGA
TCACCAAGGTGCAGAGCCAGCCTTCTTATTCGGCCTTGAATTGATCATTTGCGGATTAGAAAAACAACTT
AAATGTGAAAGTGGGTCCTAATAATACTAGAGCCAGGCATCAAATAAAACGAAAGGCTCAGTCGAAAGAC
TGGGCCTTTCGTTTTATCTGTTGTTTGTCGGTGAACGCTCTCTACTAGAGTCACACTGGCTCACCTTCGG
GTGGGCCTTTCTGCGTTTATATACTAGAGTCCCTATCAGTGATAGAGATTGACATCCCTATCAGTGATAG
AGATACTGAGCACATATTACTAGAGATTAAAGAGGAGAAATACTAGATGCGTAAAGGAGAAGAACTTTTC
ACTGGAGTTGTCCCAATTCTTGTTGAATTAGATGGTGATGTTAATGGGCACAAATTTTCTGTCAGTGGAG
AGGGTGAAGGTGATGCAACATACGGAAAACTTACCCTTAAATTTATTTGCACTACTGGAAAACTACCTGT
TCCATGGCCAACACTTGTCACTACTTTCGGTTATGGTGTTCAATGCTTTGCGAGATACCCAGATCATATG
AAACAGCATGACTTTTTCAAGAGTGCCATGCCCGAAGGTTATGTACAGGAAAGAACTATATTTTTCAAAG
ATGACGGGAACTACAAGACACGTGCTGAAGTCAAGTTTGAAGGTGATACCCTTGTTAATAGAATCGAGTT
AAAAGGTATTGATTTTAAAGAAGATGGAAACATTCTTGGACACAAATTGGAATACAACTATAACTCACAC
AATGTATACATCATGGCAGACAAACAAAAGAATGGAATCAAAGTTAACTTCAAAATTAGACACAACATTG
AAGATGGAAGCGTTCAACTAGCAGACCATTATCAACAAAATACTCCAATTGGCGATGGCCCTGTCCTTTT
ACCAGACAACCATTACCTGTCCACACAATCTGCCCTTTCGAAAGATCCCAACGAAAAGAGAGACCACATG
GTCCTTCTTGAGTTTGTAACAGCTGCTGGGATTACACATGGCATGGATGAACTATACAAATAATAATACT
AGAGCCAGGCATCAAATAAAACGAAAGGCTCAGTCGAAAGACTGGGCCTTTCGTTTTATCTGTTGTTTGT
CGGTGAACGCTCTCTACTAGAGTCACACTGGCTCACCTTCGGGTGGGCCTTTCTGCGTTTATATACTAGA
AGCGGCCGCTGCAGGCATGCAAGCTTGCGGCCGCGTCGTGACTGGGAAAACCCTGGCGACTAGTCTTGGA
CTCCTGTTGATAGATCCAGTAATGACCTCAGAACTCCATCTGGATTTGTTCAGAACGCTCGGTTGCCGCC
GGGCGTTTTTTATTGGTGAGAATCCAGGGGTCCCCAATAATTACGATTTAAATTAGTAGCCCGCCTAATG
AGCGGGCTTTTTTTTAATTCCCCTATTTGTTTATTTTTCTAAATACATTCAAATATGTATCCGCTCATGA
GACAATAACCCTGATAAATGCTTCAATAATATTGAAAAAGGAAGAGTATGAGCATTCAGCATTTTCGTGT
GGCGCTGATTCCGTTTTTTGCGGCGTTTTGCCTGCCGGTGTTTGCGCATCCGGAAACCCTGGTGAAAGTG
AAAGATGCGGAAGATCAACTGGGTGCGCGCGTGGGCTATATTGAACTGGATCTGAACAGCGGCAAAATTC
TGGAATCTTTTCGTCCGGAAGAACGTTTTCCGATGATGAGCACCTTTAAAGTGCTGCTGTGCGGTGCGGT
TCTGAGCCGTGTGGATGCGGGCCAGGAACAACTGGGCCGTCGTATTCATTATAGCCAGAACGATCTGGTG
GAATATAGCCCGGTGACCGAAAAACATCTGACCGATGGCATGACCGTGCGTGAACTGTGCAGCGCGGCGA
TTACCATGAGCGATAACACCGCGGCGAACCTGCTGCTGACGACCATTGGCGGTCCGAAAGAACTGACCGC
GTTTCTGCATAACATGGGCGATCATGTGACCCGTCTGGATCGTTGGGAACCGGAACTGAACGAAGCGATT
CCGAACGATGAACGTGATACCACCATGCCGGCAGCAATGGCGACCACCCTGCGTAAACTGCTGACGGGTG
AGCTGCTGACCCTGGCAAGCCGCCAGCAACTGATTGATTGGATGGAAGCGGATAAAGTGGCGGGTCCGCT
GCTGCGTAGCGCGCTGCCGGCTGGCTGGTTTATTGCGGATAAAAGCGGTGCGGGCGAACGTGGCAGCCGT
GGCATTATTGCGGCGCTGGGCCCGGATGGTAAACCGAGCCGTATTGTGGTGATTTATACCACCGGCAGCC
AGGCGACGATGGATGAACGTAACCGTCAGATTGCGGAAATTGGCGCGAGCCTGATTAAACATTGGTAAAC
CGATACAATTAAAGGCTCCTTTTGGAGCCTTTTTTTTTGGACGACCCTTGTCCTTTTCCGCTGCATAACC
CTGCTTCGGGGTCATTATAGCGATTTTTTCGGTATATCCATCCTTTTTCGCACGATATACAGGATTTTGC
CAAAGGGTTCGTGTAGACTTTCCTTGGTGTATCCAACGGCGTCAGCCGGGCAGGATAGGTGAAGTAGGCC
CACCCGCGAGCGGGTGTTCCTTCTTCACTGTCCCTTATTCGCACCTGGCGGTGCTCAACGGGAATCCTGC
TCTGCGAGGCTGGCCGTAGGCCGGCCGCGATGCAGGTGGCTGCTGAACCCCCAGCCGGAACTGACCCCAC
AAGGCCCTAGCGTTTGCAATGCACCAGGTCATCATTGACCCAGGCGTGTTCCACCAGGCCGCTGCCTCGC
AACTCTTCGCAGGCTTCGCCGACCTGCTCGCGCCACTTCTTCACGCGGGTGGAATCCGATCCGCACATGA
GGCGGAAGGTTTCCAGCTTGAGCGGGTACGGCTCCCGGTGCGAGCTGAAATAGTCGAACATCCGTCGGGC
CGTCGGCGACAGCTTGCGGTACTTCTCCCATATGAATTTCGTGTAGTGGTCGCCAGCAAACAGCACGACG
ATTTCCTCGTCGATCAGGACCTGGCAACGGGACGTTTTCTTGCCACGGTCCAGGACGCGGAAGCGGTGCA
GCAGCGACACCGATTCCAGGTGCCCAACGCGGTCGGACGTGAAGCCCATCGCCGTCGCCTGTAGGCGCGA
CAGGCATTCCTCGGCCTTCGTGTAATACCGGCCATTGATCGACCAGCCCAGGTCCTGGCAAAGCTCGTAG
AACGTGAAGGTGATCGGCTCGCCGATAGGGGTGCGCTTCGCGTACTCCAACACCTGCTGCCACACCAGTT
CGTCATCGTCGGCCCGCAGCTCGACGCCGGTGTAGGTGATCTTCACGTCCTTGTTGACGTGGAAAATGAC
CTTGTTTTGCAGCGCCTCGCGCGGGATTTTCTTGTTGCGCGTGGTGAACAGGGCAGAGCGGGCCGTGTCG
TTTGGCATCGCTCGCATCGTGTCCGGCCACGGCGCAATATCGAACAAGGAAAGCTGCATTTCCTTGATCT
GCTGCTTCGTGTGTTTCAGCAACGCGGCCTGCTTGGCTTCGCTGACCTGTTTTGCCAGGTCCTCGCCGGC
GGTTTTTCGCTTCTTGGTCGTCATAGTTCCTCGCGTGTCGATGGTCATCGACTTCGCCAAACCTGCCGCC
TCCTGTTCGAGACGACGCGAACGCTCCACGGCGGCCGATGGCGCGGGCAGGGCAGGGGGAGCCAGTTGCA
CGCTGTCGCGCTCGATCTTGGCCGTAGCTTGCTGGACTATCGAGCCGACGGACTGGAAGGTTTCGCGGGG
CGCACGCATGACGGTGCGGCTTGCGATGGTTTCGGCATCCTCGGCGGAAAACCCCGCGTCGATCAGTTCT
TGCCTGTATGCCTTCCGGTCAAACGTCCGATTCATTCACCCTCCTTGCGGGATTGCCCCGGAATTAATTC
CCCGGATCGATCCGTCGATCTTGATCCCCTGCGCCATCAGATCCTTGGCGGCAAGAAAGCCATCCAGTTT
ACTTTGCAGGGCTTCCCAACCTTACCAGAGGGCGCCCCAGCTGGCAATTCCGGTTCGCTTGCTGTCCATA
AAACCGCCCAGTCTAGCTATCGCCATGTAAGCCCACTGCAAGCTACCTGCTTTCTCTTTGCGCTTGCGTT
TTCCCTTGTCCAGATAGCCCAGTAGCTGACATTCATCCGGGGTCAGCACCGTTTCTGCGGACTGGCTTTC
TACGTGGCTGCCATTTTTGGGGTGAGGCCGTTCGCGGCCGAGGGGCGCAGCCCCTGGGGGGATGGGAGGC
CCGCGTTAGCGGGCCGGGAGGGTTCGAGAAGGGGGGGCACCCCCCTTCGGCGTGCGCGGTCACGCGCACA
GGGCGCAGCCCTGGTTAAAAACAAGGTTTATAAATATTGGTTTAAAAGCAGGTTAAAAGACAGGTTAGCG
GTGGCCGAAAAACGGGCGGAAACCCTTGCAAATGCTGGATTTTCTGCCTGTGGACAGCCCCTCAAATGTC
AATAGGTGCGCCCCTCATCTGTCAGCACTCTGCCCCTCAAGTGTCAAGGATCGCGCCCCTCATCTGTCAG
TAGTCGCGCCCCTCAAGTGTCAATACCGCAGGGCACTTATCCCCAGGCTTGTCCACATCATCTGTGGGAA
ACTCGCGTAAAATCAGGCGTTTTCGCCGATTTGCGAGGCTGGCCAGCTCCACGTCGCCGGCCGAAATCGA
GCCTGCCCCTCATCTGTCAACGCCGCGCCGGGTGAGTCGGCCCCTCAAGTGTCAACGTCCGCCCCTCATC
TGTCAGTGAGGGCCAAGTTTTCCGCGAGGTATCCACAACGCCGGCGGCCCTACATGGCTCTGCTGTAGTG
AGTGGGTTGCGCTCCGGCAGCGGTCCTGATCCCCCGCAGAAAAAAAGGATCTCAAGAAGATCCTTTGATC
TTTTCTACGGCGCGCCCAGCTGTCTAGGGCGGCGGATTTGTCCTACTCAGGAGAGCGTTCACCGACAAAC
AACAGATAAAACGAAAGGCCCAGTCTTTCGACTGAGCCTTTCGTTTTATTTGATGCCT
Features (pLannotate 1.2.2; 25 found; start..end, strand, type, name):
     56..77      +  misc_feature   BioBrick prefix: BioBrick prefix for parts that do not start with "ATG"
     81..112     +  promoter       J23119 promoter (fragment): bacterial promoter (Registry of Standard Biological Parts BBa J23119)
    142..891     +  CDS            luxR: LUXR_ALIFS - Experimental evidence at protein level: Swiss-Prot protein existence level 1. Transcriptional activator of the bioluminescence operon. Binds to the OHHL autoinducer. From Aliivibrio fischeri (Vibrio fischeri).
    939..1010    +  terminator     rrnB T1 terminator: transcription terminator T1 from the E. coli rrnB gene
   1026..1053    +  terminator     T7Te terminator: phage T7 early transcription terminator
   1148..1768    +  CDS            tetR: TETR2_ECOLX - Experimental evidence at protein level: Swiss-Prot protein existence level 1. TetR is the repressor of the tetracycline resistance element; its N-terminal region forms a helix-turn-helix structure and binds DNA. Binding of tetracycline to TetR reduces the repressor affinity for the tetracycline resistance gene (tetA) promoter operator sites. From Escherichia coli.
   1791..1862    +  terminator     rrnB T1 terminator: transcription terminator T1 from the E. coli rrnB gene
   1878..1905    +  terminator     T7Te terminator: phage T7 early transcription terminator
   1920..1938    +  protein_bind   tet operator: tetO; bacterial operator O2 for the tetR and tetA genes tetracycline repressor TetR
   1944..1963    +  promoter       H1-2O2 promoter (fragment): doxycycline-inducible variant of the human H1 RNA promoter (Henriksen et al., 2007)
   2007..2720    +  CDS            hfriFP: hfriFP is a fluorescent protein published in 2013, derived from Herbaspirillum frisingense.
   2743..2814    +  terminator     rrnB T1 terminator: transcription terminator T1 from the E. coli rrnB gene
   2830..2857    +  terminator     T7Te terminator: phage T7 early transcription terminator
   2864..2884    +  misc_feature   BioBrick suffix: universal suffix for all parts
   2904..2928    +  CDS            lacZα (fragment): LacZα fragment of β-galactosidase; lacZ fragment
   2939..3033    +  terminator     lambda t0 terminator: transcription terminator from phage lambda
   3106..3197    +  promoter       AmpR promoter: bla
   3198..4055    +  CDS            bla: BLAT_ECOLX - Experimental evidence at protein level: Swiss-Prot protein existence level 1. TEM-type are the most prevalent beta-lactamases in enterobacteria; they hydrolyze the beta-lactam bond in susceptible beta-lactam antibiotics, thus conferring resistance to penicillins and cephalosporins. TEM-3 and TEM-4 are capable of hydrolyzing cefotaxime and ceftazidime. TEM-5 is capable of hydrolyzing ceftazidime. TEM-6 is capable of hydrolyzing ceftazidime and aztreonam. TEM-8/CAZ-2, TEM- 16/CAZ-7 and TEM-24/CAZ-6 are markedly active against ceftazidime. IRT- 4 shows resistance to beta-lactamase in
   4062..4101    +  terminator     fd terminator: central terminator from bacteriophage fd (Otsuka and Kunisawa, 1982)
   4248..4356    +  oriT           oriT: incP origin of transfer
   4417..5565    -  CDS            trfA: trans-acting replication protein that binds to and activates oriV
   5617..5898    -  CDS            tnpA (fragment): TN5P_ECOLX - Also known as tnp. Experimental evidence at protein level: Swiss-Prot protein existence level 1. Mediates transposition of transposon Tn5 by a 'cut and paste' mechanism. First, the monomeric transposase binds the 19 bp inverted DNA repeats flanking the transposon. Then, dimerization of the DNA- bound transposase creates a synaptic DNA complex. After nicking of the first DNA strand, excision of the transposon proceeds through a series of intermediates. The transposase then mediates the insertion of the transposon at a new site by strand transfer. The activity of the wild- type tran
   5958..6489    -  rep_origin     oriV: incP origin of replication
   6545..6580    -  rep_origin     CloDF13 ori (fragment): Plasmids containing the CloDF13 (CDF) origin of replication can be propagated in E. coli cells that contain additional plasmids with compatible origins.
   6616..6702    -  terminator     rrnB T1 terminator: Escherichia coli rrnB; transcription terminator T1 from the E. coli rrnB gene
