[The description below was written by a language model from this plasmid's Addgene catalogue record and pLannotate feature annotations shown in this document.]
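Description:
pXW101Plux2-33Ptet2-gfp is a low-copy bacterial expression plasmid for synthetic biology, built on the pSEVA121 backbone. Replication relies on the broad-host-range incP (RK2-type) origin oriV together with its trans-acting initiator gene trfA. An incP oriT is also present, which in principle allows conjugative mobilisation. Selection is by ampicillin through a TEM-type bla gene driven by its own promoter. The annotated sequence is about 6.7 kb, consistent with the stated backbone and insert sizes. Short hits to a Tn5 transposase fragment, a CloDF13 origin fragment and lacZα look like backbone remnants or annotation artefacts rather than functional parts.

The synthetic insert of roughly 2.8 kb sits between a BioBrick prefix and suffix, cloned EcoRI to PstI, and encodes a two-layered circuit responsive to acyl-homoserine lactone (AHL). In the first unit, the constitutive promoter PJ23101 drives luxR, the Aliivibrio fischeri activator that binds the AHL autoinducer. The annotation tool labels this promoter as a fragment of the related J23119. In the second unit, the LuxR/AHL-activated promoter Plux2 drives tetR. This promoter is not picked up in the feature table but is given in the catalogue. In the third unit, the TetR-repressible promoter Ptet2, marked by a tet operator, controls gfp. The software assigned this reporter ORF to a different fluorescent protein, but the record names it gfp. Each unit ends in a double rrnB T1/T7Te terminator, which insulates it from its neighbours. The "30" and "33" in the insert name presumably denote ribosome binding site variants, though the record does not define them.

Functionally, AHL induces TetR, which then represses GFP, so the circuit acts as an inverter with fluorescence falling as AHL rises. It was deposited with work on protein-binding DNA sponges used to tune gene expression and mitigate protein toxicity.
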