Addgene plasmid #160820: pXW101Plux2-33Ptet2-gfp
Purpose: Two-layered AHL-responsive circuit containing a TetR-based inverter
Depositing lab: Baojun Wang. Depositing organization: University of Edinburgh. Publication: Synthetic protein-binding DNA sponge as a tool to tune gene expression and mitigate protein toxicity. Wan X, Pinto F, Yu L, Wang B. Nat Commun. 2020 Nov 24;11(1):5961. doi: 10.1038/s41467-020-19552-9. PubMed 33235249.
Backbone
  Vector backbone: pSEVA121
  Backbone size w/o insert (bp): 3922
  Vector type: Bacterial Expression, Synthetic Biology
Growth in bacteria
  Bacterial resistance: Ampicillin, 100 μg/mL
  Growth temperature: 37°C
  Growth strain: DH5alpha
  Copy number: Low Copy
Gene/Insert
  Gene/Insert name: PJ23101-30luxR-t-Plux2-33tetR-Ptet2-30gfp-t
  Species: Synthetic
  Insert size (bp): 2786
  Promoter: PJ23101, Plux2, Ptet2
  Cloning method: Restriction Enzyme; 5′ cloning site EcoRI (not destroyed); 3′ cloning site PstI (not destroyed)
  Sequencing primers: 5′ AGGGCGGCGGATTTGTCC; 3′ GCGGCAACCGAGCGTTC
Terms and licenses: Academic/Nonprofit Terms; Industry Terms: Not Available to Industry
How to cite: pXW101Plux2-33Ptet2-gfp was a gift from Baojun Wang (Addgene plasmid # 160820 ; http://n2t.net/addgene:160820 ; RRID:Addgene_160820)
