>Addgene plasmid #160820 | pXW101Plux2-33Ptet2-gfp | depositor partial sequence | sequence record 311321 | PJ23101-30luxR-t-Plux2-33tetR-Ptet2-30gfp-t
TTTACAGCTAGCTCAGTCCTAGGTATTATGCTAGCTACTAGAGATTAAAGAGGAGAAATACTAGATGAAA
AACATAAATGCCGACGACACATACAGAATAATTAATAAAATTAAAGCTTGTAGAAGCAATAATGATATTA
ATCAATGCTTATCTGATATGACTAAAATGGTACATTGTGAATATTATTTACTCGCGATCATTTATCCTCA
TTCTATGGTTAAATCTGATATTTCAATCCTAGATAATTACCCTAAAAAATGGAGGCAATATTATGATGAC
GCTAATTTAATAAAATATGATCCTATAGTAGATTATTCTAACTCCAATCATTCACCAATTAATTGGAATA
TATTTGAAAACAATGCTGTAAATAAAAAATCTCCAAATGTAATTAAAGAAGCGAAAACATCAGGTCTTAT
CACTGGGTTTAGTTTCCCTATTCATACGGCTAACAATGGCTTCGGAATGCTTAGTTTTGCACATTCAGAA
AAAGACAACTATATAGATAGTTTATTTTTACATGCGTGTATGAACATACCATTAATTGTTCCTTCTCTAG
TTGATAATTATCGAAAAATAAATATAGCAAATAATAAATCAAACAACGATTTAACCAAAAGAGAAAAAGA
ATGTTTAGCGTGGGCATGCGAAGGAAAAAGCTCTTGGGATATTTCAAAAATATTAGGTTGCAGTGAGCGT
ACTGTCACTTTCCATTTAACCAATGCGCAAATGAAACTCAATACAACAAACCGCTGCCAAAGTATTTCTA
AAGCAATTTTAACAGGAGCAATTGATTGCCCATACTTTAAAAATTAATAACACTGATAGTGCTAGTGTAG
ATCACTACTAGAGCCAGGCATCAAATAAAACGAAAGGCTCAGTCGAAAGACTGGGCCTTTCGTTTTATCT
GTTGTTTGTCGGTGAACGCTCTCTACTAGAGTCACACTGGCTCACCTTCGGGTGGGCCTTTCTGCGTTTA
TATACTAGAGACCTGTAGGATCGTACAGGTTTACGCAAGAAAATGGTTTGTTACTTTCGAATAAATACTA
GAGTCACACAGGACTACCATATGTCCAGATTAGATAAAAGTAAAGTGATTAACAGCGCATTAGAGCTGCT
TAATGAGGTCGGAATCGAAGGTTTAACAACCCGTAAACTCGCCCAGAAGCTAGGTGTAGAGCAGCCTACA
TTGTATTGGCATGTAAAAAATAAGCGGGCTTTGCTCGACGCCTTAGCCATTGAGATGTTAGATAGGCACC
ATACTCACTTTTGCCCTTTAGAAGGGGAAAGCTGGCAAGATTTTTTACGTAATAACGCTAAAAGTTTTAG
ATGTGCTTTACTAAGTCATCGCGATGGAGCAAAAGTACATTTAGGTACACGGCCTACAGAAAAACAGTAT
GAAACTCTCGAAAATCAATTAGCCTTTTTATGCCAACAAGGTTTTTCACTAGAGAATGCATTATATGCAC
TCAGCGCTGTGGGGCATTTTACTTTAGGTTGCGTATTGGAAGATCAAGAGCATCAAGTCGCTAAAGAAGA
AAGGGAAACACCTACTACTGATAGTATGCCGCCATTATTACGACAAGCTATCGAATTATTTGATCACCAA
GGTGCAGAGCCAGCCTTCTTATTCGGCCTTGAATTGATCATTTGCGGATTAGAAAAACAACTTAAATGTG
AAAGTGGGTCCTAATAATACTAGAGCCAGGCATCAAATAAAACGAAAGGCTCAGTCGAAAGACTGGGCCT
TTCGTTTTATCTGTTGTTTGTCGGTGAACGCTCTCTACTAGAGTCACACTGGCTCACCTTCGGGTGGGCC
TTTCTGCGTTTATATACTAGAGTCCCTATCAGTGATAGAGATTGACATCCCTATCAGTGATAGAGATACT
GAGCACATATTACTAGAGATTAAAGAGGAGAAATACTAGATGCGTAAAGGAGAAGAACTTTTCACTGGAG
TTGTCCCAATTCTTGTTGAATTAGATGGTGATGTTAATGGGCACAAATTTTCTGTCAGTGGAGAGGGTGA
AGGTGATGCAACATACGGAAAACTTACCCTTAAATTTATTTGCACTACTGGAAAACTACCTGTTCCATGG
CCAACACTTGTCACTACTTTCGGTTATGGTGTTCAATGCTTTGCGAGATACCCAGATCATATGAAACAGC
ATGACTTTTTCAAGAGTGCCATGCCCGAAGGTTATGTACAGGAAAGAACTATATTTTTCAAAGATGACGG
GAACTACAAGACACGTGCTGAAGTCAAGTTTGAAGGTGATACCCTTGTTAATAGAATCGAGTTAAAAGGT
ATTGATTTTAAAGAAGATGGAAACATTCTTGGACACAAATTGGAATACAACTATAACTCACACAATGTAT
ACATCATGGCAGACAAACAAAAGAATGGAATCAAAGTTAACTTCAAAATTAGACACAACATTGAAGATGG
AAGCGTTCAACTAGCAGACCATTATCAACAAAATACTCCAATTGGCGATGGCCCTGTCCTTTTACCAGAC
AACCATTACCTGTCCACACAATCTGCCCTTTCGAAAGATCCCAACGAAAAGAGAGACCACATGGTCCTTC
TTGAGTTTGTAACAGCTGCTGGGATTACACATGGCATGGATGAACTATACAAATAATAATACTAGAGCCA
GGCATCAAATAAAACGAAAGGCTCAGTCGAAAGACTGGGCCTTTCGTTTTATCTGTTGTTTGTCGGTGAA
CGCTCTCTACTAGAGTCACACTGGCTCACCTTCGGGTGGGCCTTTCTGCGTTTATA
